Addgene plasmid #86405: pET14-Encap
Purpose: Expresses T. maritima encapsulin in E. coli
Depositing lab: David Savage. Depositing organization: University of California, Berkeley. Publication: Identification of a Minimal Peptide Tag for in Vivo and in Vitro Loading of Encapsulin. Cassidy-Amstutz C, Oltrogge L, Going CC, Lee A, Teng P, Quintanilla D, East-Seletsky A, Williams ER, Savage DF. Biochemistry. 2016 Jun 21;55(24):3461-8. doi: 10.1021/acs.biochem.6b00294. Epub 2016 Jun 7. PubMed 27224728.
Backbone
  Vector backbone: pET14b
  Backbone manufacturer: Novagen
  Backbone size w/o insert (bp): 5000
  Total vector size (bp): 5800
  Modifications to backbone: BsaI and BsmBI recognition sites were removed
  Vector type: Bacterial Expression
Growth in bacteria
  Bacterial resistance: Ampicillin, 100 μg/mL
  Growth temperature: 37°C
  Growth strain: DH5alpha
  Copy number: High Copy
Gene/Insert
  Gene/Insert name: Encapsulin
  Species: Thermatoga maritima
  Insert size (bp): 800
  Promoter: T7
  Cloning method: Restriction Enzyme; 5′ cloning site BsaI (destroyed during cloning); 3′ cloning site BsaI (destroyed during cloning)
  Sequencing primers: 5′ T7 forward; 3′ T7 reverse
Terms and licenses: Academic/Nonprofit Terms; Industry Terms: Not Available to Industry
How to cite: pET14-Encap was a gift from David Savage (Addgene plasmid # 86405 ; http://n2t.net/addgene:86405 ; RRID:Addgene_86405)
