[The description below was written by a language model from this plasmid's Addgene catalogue record and pLannotate feature annotations shown in this document.]
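Description:
pET14-Encap is a bacterial expression plasmid built on the Novagen pET14b backbone, modified by removing the BsaI and BsmBI recognition sites so that it is compatible with type IIS cloning. The insert was introduced through BsaI sites that were destroyed in the process. It replicates in E. coli from a ColE1/pMB1-family origin and is selected with ampicillin through the TEM beta-lactamase gene (bla) and its own promoter. The feature table also shows pBR322-derived remnants: the bom mobility region, the rop gene, and a tetracycline resistance gene split into two non-functional fragments that flank the expression cassette, with the tet promoter still present. The catalogue lists the plasmid as high copy, although rop is annotated as a copy-number-limiting element. The catalogue's approximate total size of 5.8 kb is also somewhat larger than the 5,406 nt sequenced record.

The payload is the encapsulin gene from Thermotoga maritima, an open reading frame of about 800 bp. The annotation matches it to the Swiss-Prot entry MARIT_THEMA, whose protease description reflects an older functional assignment for this protein. Encapsulin is a shell protein that self-assembles into a bacterial nanocompartment. Expression is driven by a T7 promoter followed by the strong ribosome binding site from phage T7 gene 10, and it ends at the T7 terminator, so production requires a host that supplies T7 RNA polymerase. No affinity tag is annotated on the coding sequence. The short "SET1" fragment just upstream of the terminator is probably residual T7 gene 10-derived vector sequence rather than a fused tag. The plasmid is used to produce T. maritima encapsulin in E. coli, and the associated work concerns a minimal peptide tag for loading cargo into encapsulin in vivo and in vitro.
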