Features (pLannotate 1.2.2; 14 found; start..end, strand, type, name):
    104..208     +  promoter       AmpR promoter: bla
    209..1066    +  CDS            bla: BLAT_ECOLX - Experimental evidence at protein level: Swiss-Prot protein existence level 1. TEM-type are the most prevalent beta-lactamases in enterobacteria; they hydrolyze the beta-lactam bond in susceptible beta-lactam antibiotics, thus conferring resistance to penicillins and cephalosporins. TEM-3 and TEM-4 are capable of hydrolyzing cefotaxime and ceftazidime. TEM-5 is capable of hydrolyzing ceftazidime. TEM-6 is capable of hydrolyzing ceftazidime and aztreonam. TEM-8/CAZ-2, TEM- 16/CAZ-7 and TEM-24/CAZ-6 are markedly active against ceftazidime. IRT- 4 shows resistance to beta-lactamase in
   1240..1828    +  rep_origin     ori: high-copy-number ColE1/pMB1/pBR322/pUC origin of replication
   2014..2153    -  misc_feature   bom: basis of mobility region from pBR322
   2255..2446    -  CDS            rop: Rop protein, which maintains plasmids at low copy number; rop
   2463..2843    +  CDS            YPB1_ECOLX: Protein predicted: Swiss-Prot protein existence level 4. From Escherichia coli.
   3085..3985    -  CDS            TcR (fragment): tetracycline efflux protein; tet; confers resistance to tetracycline
   4007..4025    +  promoter       T7 promoter: promoter for bacteriophage T7 RNA polymerase
   4057..4079    +  RBS            RBS: efficient ribosome binding site from bacteriophage T7 gene 10 (Olins and Rangwala, 1989)
   4092..4883    +  CDS            MARIT_THEMA (sequence withheld): Experimental evidence at protein level: Swiss-Prot protein existence level 1. Protease that exhibits activity toward chymotrypsin and trypsin substrates. May have antibacterial activity. From Thermotoga maritima (strain ATCC 43589 / DSM 3109 / JCM 10099 / NBRC 100826 / MSB8).
   4899..4948    +  CDS            SET1 (fragment): solubility-enhancement tag derived from T7 phage gene 10B
   4956..5003    +  terminator     T7 terminator: transcription terminator for bacteriophage T7 RNA polymerase
   5029..5321    -  CDS            TcR (fragment): tetracycline efflux protein; tet; confers resistance to tetracycline
   5369..5397    -  promoter       tet promoter: E. coli promoter for tetracycline efflux protein gene
>Addgene plasmid #86405 | pET14-Encap | addgene full sequence | sequence record 177033 | Addgene NGS Result
TTCTTGAAGACGAAAGGGCCTCGTGATACGCCTATTTTTATAGGTTAATGTCATGATAATAATGGTTTCT
TAGACGTCAGGTGGCACTTTTCGGGGAAATGTGCGCGGAACCCCTATTTGTTTATTTTTCTAAATACATT
CAAATATGTATCCGCTCATGAGACAATAACCCTGATAAATGCTTCAATAATATTGAAAAAGGAAGAGTAT
GAGTATTCAACATTTCCGTGTCGCCCTTATTCCCTTTTTTGCGGCATTTTGCCTTCCTGTTTTTGCTCAC
CCAGAAACGCTGGTGAAAGTAAAAGATGCTGAAGATCAGTTGGGTGCACGAGTGGGTTACATCGAACTGG
ATCTCAACAGCGGTAAGATCCTTGAGAGTTTTCGCCCCGAAGAACGTTTTCCAATGATGAGCACTTTTAA
AGTTCTGCTATGTGGCGCGGTATTATCCCGTGTTGACGCCGGGCAAGAGCAACTCGGTCGCCGCATACAC
TATTCTCAGAATGACTTGGTTGAGTACTCACCAGTCACAGAAAAGCATCTTACGGATGGCATGACAGTAA
GAGAATTATGCAGTGCTGCCATAACCATGAGTGATAACACTGCGGCCAACTTACTTCTGACAACGATCGG
AGGACCGAAGGAGCTAACCGCTTTTTTGCACAACATGGGGGATCATGTAACTCGCCTTGATCGTTGGGAA
CCGGAGCTGAATGAAGCCATACCAAACGACGAGCGTGACACCACGATGCCTGCAGCAATGGCAACAACGT
TGCGCAAACTATTAACTGGCGAACTACTTACTCTAGCTTCCCGGCAACAATTAATAGACTGGATGGAGGC
GGATAAAGTTGCAGGACCACTTCTGCGCTCGGCCCTTCCGGCTGGCTGGTTTATTGCTGATAAATCTGGA
GCCGGTGAGCGTGGCTCTCGCGGTATCATTGCAGCACTGGGGCCAGATGGTAAGCCCTCCCGTATCGTAG
TTATCTACACGACGGGGAGTCAGGCAACTATGGATGAACGAAATAGACAGATCGCTGAGATAGGTGCCTC
ACTGATTAAGCATTGGTAACTGTCAGACCAAGTTTACTCATATATACTTTAGATTGATTTAAAACTTCAT
TTTTAATTTAAAAGGATCTAGGTGAAGATCCTTTTTGATAATCTCATGACCAAAATCCCTTAACGTGAGT
TTTCGTTCCACTGAGCGTCAGACCCCGTAGAAAAGATCAAAGGATCTTCTTGAGATCCTTTTTTTCTGCG
CGTAATCTGCTGCTTGCAAACAAAAAAACCACCGCTACCAGCGGTGGTTTGTTTGCCGGATCAAGAGCTA
CCAACTCTTTTTCCGAAGGTAACTGGCTTCAGCAGAGCGCAGATACCAAATACTGTCCTTCTAGTGTAGC
CGTAGTTAGGCCACCACTTCAAGAACTCTGTAGCACCGCCTACATACCTCGCTCTGCTAATCCTGTTACC
AGTGGCTGCTGCCAGTGGCGATAAGTCGTGTCTTACCGGGTTGGACTCAAGACGATAGTTACCGGATAAG
GCGCAGCGGTCGGGCTGAACGGGGGGTTCGTGCACACAGCCCAGCTTGGAGCGAACGACCTACACCGAAC
TGAGATACCTACAGCGTGAGCTATGAGAAAGCGCCACGCTTCCCGAAGGGAGAAAGGCGGACAGGTATCC
GGTAAGCGGCAGGGTCGGAACAGGAGAGCGCACGAGGGAGCTTCCAGGGGGAAACGCCTGGTATCTTTAT
AGTCCTGTCGGGTTTCGCCACCTCTGACTTGAGCGTCGATTTTTGTGATGCTCGTCAGGGGGGCGGAGCC
TATGGAAAAACGCCAGCAACGCGGCCTTTTTACGGTTCCTGGCCTTTTGCTGGCCTTTTGCTCACATGTT
CTTTCCTGCGTTATCCCCTGATTCTGTGGATAACCGTATTACCGCCTTTGAGTGAGCTGATACCGCTCGC
CGCAGCCGAACGACCGAGCGCAGCGAGTCAGTGAGCGAGGAAGCGGAAGAGCGCCTGATGCGGTATTTTC
TCCTTACGCATCTGTGCGGTATTTCACACCGCAATGGTGCACTCTCAGTACAATCTGCTCTGATGCCGCA
TAGTTAAGCCAGTATACACTCCGCTATCGCTACGTGACTGGGTCATGGCTGCGCCCCGACACCCGCCAAC
ACCCGCTGACGCGCCCTGACGGGCTTGTCTGCTCCCGGCATCCGCTTACAGACAAGCTGTGACCGCCTCC
GGGAGCTGCATGTGTCAGAGGTTTTCACCGTCATCACCGAAACGCGCGAGGCAGCTGCGGTAAAGCTCAT
CAGCGTGGTCGTGAAGCGATTCACAGATGTCTGCCTGTTCATCCGCGTCCAGCTCGTTGAGTTTCTCCAG
AAGCGTTAATGTCTGGCTTCTGATAAAGCGGGCCATGTTAAGGGCGGTTTTTTCCTGTTTGGTCACTGAT
GCCTCCGTGTAAGGGGGATTTCTGTTCATGGGGGTAATGATACCGATGAAACGAGAGAGGATGCTCACGA
TACGGGTTACTGATGATGAACATGCCCGGTTACTGGAACGTTGTGAGGGTAAACAACTGGCGGTATGGAT
GCGGCGGGACCAGAGAAAAATCACTCAGGGTCAATGCCAGCGCTTCGTTAATACAGATGTAGGTGTTCCA
CAGGGTAGCCAGCAGCATCCTGCGATGCAGATCCGGAACATAATGGTGCAGGGCGCTGACTTCCGCGTTT
CCAGACTTTACGAAACACGGAAACCGAAGACCATTCATGTTGTTGCTCAGGTCGCAGACGTTTTGCAGCA
GCAGTCGCTTCACGTTCGCTCGCGTATCGGTGATTCATTCTGCTAACCAGTAAGGCAACCCCGCCAGCCT
AGCCGGGTCCTCAACGACAGGAGCACGATCATGCGCACCCGTGGCCAGGACCCAACGCTGCCCGAGATGC
GCCGCGTGCGGCTGCTGGAGATGGCGGACGCGATGGATATGTTCTGCCAAGGGTTGGTTTGCGCATTCAC
AGTTCTCCGCAAGAATTGATTGGCTCCAATTCTTGGAGTGGTGAATCCGTTAGCGAGGTGCCGCCGGCTT
CCATTCAGGTCGAGGTGGCCCGGCTCCATGCACCGCGACGCAACGCGGGGAGGCAGACAAGGTATAGGGC
GGCGCCTACAATCCATGCCAACCCGTTCCATGTGCTCGCCGAGGCGGCATAAATCGCCGTGACGATCAGC
GGTCCAATGATCGAAGTTAGGCTGGTAAGAGCCGCGAGCGATCCTTGAAGCTGTCCCTGATGGTCGTCAT
CTACCTGCCTGGACAGCATGGCCTGCAACGCGGGCATCCCGATGCCGCCGGAAGCGAGAAGAATCATAAT
GGGGAAGGCCATCCAGCCTCGCGTCGCGAACGCCAGCAAGACGTAGCCCAGCGCGTCGGCCGCCATGCCG
GCGATAATGGCCTGCTTCTCGCCGAAACGTTTGGTGGCGGGACCAGTGACGAAGGCTTGAGCGAGGGCGT
GCAAGATTCCGAATACCGCAAGCGACAGGCCGATCATCGTCGCGCTCCAGCGAAAGCGGTCCTCGCCGAA
AATGACCCAGAGCGCTGCCGGCACCTGTCCTACGAGTTGCATGATAAAGAAGACAGTCATAAGTGCGGCG
ACGATAGTCATGCCCCGCGCCCACCGGAAGGAGCTGACTGGGTTGAAGGCTCTCAAGGGCATCGGTCGAC
GCTCTCCCTTATGCGACTCCTGCATTAGGAAGCAGCCCAGTAGTAGGTTGAGGCCGTTGAGCACCGCCGC
CGCAAGGAATGGTGCATGCAAGGAGATGGCGCCCAACAGTCCCCCGGCCACGGGGCCTGCCACCATACCC
ACGCCGAAACAAGCGCTCATGAGCCCGAAGTGGCGAGCCCGATCTTCCCCATCGGTGATGTCGGCGATAT
AGGCGCCAGCAACCGCACCTGTGGCGCCGGTGATGCCGGCCACGATGCGTCCGGCGTAGAGGATCGAGAT
CTCGATCCCGCGAAATTAATACGACTCACTATAGGGACACCACAACGGTTTCCCTCTAGAAATAATTTTG
TTTAACTTTAAGAAGGAGATATACCATGTCC
[792 nt withheld, positions 4092-4883]
AGCGGTTAAGATCCGGCTGCTAACAAAGCCCGAAAGGAAGCTGAGTTGGCTGCTGCCACCGCTGAGCAAT
AACTAGCATAACCCCTTGGGGCCTCTAAACGGGTCTTGAGGGGTTTTTTGCTGAAAGGAGGAACTATATC
CGGATATCCACAGGACGGGTGTGGTCGCCATGATCGCGTAGTCGATAGTGGCTCCAAGTAGCGAAGCGAG
CAGGACTGGGCGGCGGCCAAAGCGGTCGGACAGTGCTCCGAGAACGGGTGCGCATAGAAATTGCATCAAC
GCATATAGCGCTAGCAGCACGCCATAGTGACTGGCGATGCTGTCGGAATGGACGATATCCCGCAAGAGGC
CCGGCAGTACCGGCATAACCAAGCCTATGCCTACAGCATCCAGGGTGACGGTGCCGAGGATGACGATGAG
CGCATTGTTAGATTTCATACACGGTGCCTGACTGCGTTAGCAATTTAACTGTGATAAACTACCGCATTAA
AGCTTATCGATGATAAGCTGTCAAACATGAGAA
